Addgene plasmid #174966: pMSR:MSMEG_1011:Dendra
Purpose: C-term fluorescent fusion
Depositing lab: Keith Derbyshire & Joseph Wade. Depositing organization: Wadsworth Center, New York State Department of Health. Publication: A Mycobacterial Systems Resource for the Research Community. Judd JA, Canestrari J, Clark R, Joseph A, Lapierre P, Lasek-Nesselquist E, Mir M, Palumbo M, Smith C, Stone M, Upadhyay A, Wirth SE, Dedrick RM, Meier CG, Russell DA, Dills A, Dove E, Kester J, Wolf ID, Zhu J, Rubin ER, Fortune S, Hatfull GF, Gray TA, Wade JT, Derbyshire KM. mBio. 2021 Mar 2;12(2). pii: mBio.02401-20. doi: 10.1128/mBio.02401-20. PubMed 33653882.
Backbone
  Vector backbone: pMSR:Dendra
  Vector type: Bacterial Expression ; Integrating Mycobacterial Expression Vector attL5. T7 expression in E. coli
Growth in bacteria
  Bacterial resistance: Apramycin, 25 μg/mL
  Growth temperature: 37°C
  Growth strain: DH5alpha
  Copy number: High Copy
Gene/Insert
  Gene/Insert name: MSMEG_1011
  Species: M. smegmatis
  Promoter: pmycTetO
  Tag / fusion protein: Gly-Ala Linker/Dendra2/1x Flag Tag (C terminal on insert)
  Cloning method: Ligation Independent Cloning
  Sequencing primers: 5′ TGATAGAGTTTGTCCTCCCTATCAG; 3′ TCCATATGCACCTTGACACG
Resource information
  A portion of this plasmid was derived from a plasmid made by: CP000480.1
Terms and licenses: Academic/Nonprofit Terms; Industry Terms: Not Available to Industry
Depositor comments: 5' cloning site: AseI (destroyed), 3' cloning site: HindIII (not destroyed)
How to cite: pMSR:MSMEG_1011:Dendra was a gift from Keith Derbyshire & Joseph Wade (Addgene plasmid # 174966 ; http://n2t.net/addgene:174966 ; RRID:Addgene_174966)
