[The description below was written by a language model from this plasmid's Addgene catalogue record and pLannotate feature annotations shown in this document.]
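Description:
pMSR:MSMEG_1011:Dendra is an integrating mycobacterial expression vector built on the pMSR:Dendra backbone, designed to express the Mycobacterium smegmatis gene MSMEG_1011 as a C-terminal fluorescent fusion. In E. coli it replicates from a high-copy ColE1/pUC-type origin and is selected with apramycin through the aac(3)IV acetyltransferase gene. No mycobacterial replication origin is annotated. Instead, the plasmid carries the mycobacteriophage L5 integrase gene (annotated across the sequence origin) with adjacent L5-derived sequence. The integrase mediates site-specific recombination into the L5 attachment site of the mycobacterial chromosome, giving stable single-copy maintenance.

The insert was placed by ligation-independent cloning downstream of the pmycTetO promoter, a mycobacterial promoter carrying tet operator sites. The automated annotation picks these operators up as short "tight TRE" fragments; they do not indicate a mammalian promoter. Such a promoter is normally repressible or inducible where a Tet repressor is supplied, and no repressor gene is annotated on this plasmid. A T7 promoter lies just downstream of the operators, and a partial T7 terminator follows the cassette, which fits the catalogue note that the same construct can be expressed with T7 polymerase in E. coli.

The MSMEG_1011 coding region is not itself annotated, but it presumably occupies the gap between the T7 promoter and the reporter. It is fused through a Gly-Ala linker to Dendra2, a green-to-red photoconvertible fluorescent protein, followed by a single FLAG epitope. The fusion therefore supports live-cell localisation or photoconversion-based tracking, as well as antibody detection or pull-down. The plasmid belongs to a systematic mycobacterial gene resource collection.
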