Features (pLannotate 1.2.2; 13 found; start..end, strand, type, name):
    390..494     -  CDS            32 (fragment): VG32_BPML5 - Protein predicted: Swiss-Prot protein existence level 4. From Mycobacterium phage L5 (Mycobacteriophage L5).
    550..654     +  CDS            Y4104_STRCO (fragment): Protein inferred from homology: Swiss-Prot protein existence level 3. From Streptomyces coelicolor (strain ATCC BAA-471 / A3(2) / M145).
    712..731     +  promoter       tight TRE promoter (fragment): Tet-responsive promoter PTight, consisting of seven tet operator sequences followed by the minimal CMV promoter
    738..755     +  promoter       tight TRE promoter (fragment): Tet-responsive promoter PTight, consisting of seven tet operator sequences followed by the minimal CMV promoter
    769..787     +  promoter       T7 promoter: promoter for bacteriophage T7 RNA polymerase
   1685..2371    +  CDS            Dendra2: Dendra2 is a photoconvertible green fluorescent protein published in 2006, derived from Dendronephthya sp.. It has high acid sensitivity.
   2411..2431    +  CDS            FLAG (fragment): FLAG® epitope tag, followed by an enterokinase cleavage site
   2440..2482    +  terminator     T7 terminator (fragment): transcription terminator for bacteriophage T7 RNA polymerase
   2688..3488    +  CDS            ApmR: aminoglycoside 3-N-acetyltransferase type IV ; aac(3)IV; confers resistance to apramycin (Paget and Davies, 1996)
   3555..3572    -  misc_feature   MCS (fragment): pBluescript multiple cloning site
   3613..4201    +  rep_origin     ori: high-copy-number ColE1/pMB1/pBR322/pUC origin of replication
   4369..4397    +  misc_feature   MCS (fragment): pUC18/19 multiple cloning site
   4957..328     +  CDS            33 (across the origin): VINT_BPML5 - Also known as int. Protein inferred from homology: Swiss-Prot protein existence level 3. Integrase is necessary for integration of the phage into the host genome by site-specific recombination. From Mycobacterium phage L5 (Mycobacteriophage L5).
>Addgene plasmid #174966 | pMSR:MSMEG_1011:Dendra | addgene full sequence | sequence record 345672 | Addgene NGS Result
GATCCGAGCGCACATGAAGGACCGTACGAAGATGAACAAGGGCCCCGAGGCATTCCTGGTGACCACGACG
CAGGGCAACCGGCTGTCGAAGTCCGCGTTCACCAAGTCGCTGAAGCGTGGCTACGCCAAGATCGGTCGGC
CGGAACTCCGCATCCACGACCTCCGCGCTGTCGGCGCTACGTTCGCCGCTCAGGCAGGTGCGACGACCAA
GGAGCTGATGGCCCGTCTCGGTCACACGACTCCTAGGATGGCGATGAAGTACCAGATGGCGTCTGAGGCC
CGCGACGAGGCTATCGCTGAGGCGATGTCCAAGCTGGCCAAGACCTCCTGAAACGCAAAAAGCCCCCCTC
CCAAGGACACTGAGTCCTAAAGAGGGGGGTTTCTTGTCAGTACGCGAAGAACCACGCCTGGCCGCGAGCG
CCAGCACCGCCGCTCTGTGCGGAGACCTGGGCACCAGCCCCGCCGCCGCCAGGAGCATTGCCGTTCCCGC
CAGAAATCTAGACGGTGACCACAACGCGCCCGCTTTGATCGGGGACGTCGAAATATTGGATCGTCGGCAC
CGTCACGGCCGTGGGAGGCGGCACGATCCGCGACGTGATGATCGGCCGCATCCCCACGGTGCTGCGCAGT
GAGCTCTACGCCATCCCGGCGTTGATCTGTGCGTTCGCACGCACAGGCCCGGTGTGAGAAGGGTCTCTGA
CGAGCGGGAGAACTCCCTATCAGTGATAGAGTTTGTCCTCCCTATCAGTGATAGATAGGCTTAAGGAGTA
ATACGACTCACTATAGGGAGAAGGAGGCCATTATGGCGCAGGGGAGCGACTTCGCGGGCAAGAGATGTTT
CGTGACCGGGGCGGCCAGCGGCATCGGCCGCGCCACGGCGCTGGCGCTCGCCGCGGCGGGCGCCGAGCTC
TACCTGACCGACCGCGACGCCGACGGGCTTGTGCAGACCGTCGCCGATGCGCGCGCGCTCGGCGCCGAGG
TGCCTGCGCACCGCGCGCTCGACATCTCCGACTACGACCAAGTGCGCGAGTTCGCCAAGGACATCCACGC
CGCGCACGGGTCGATGGACGTCGTGATGAACATCGCGGGCGTGTCCGCGTGGGGCACCGTCGACCGGCTC
AGTCACCAGCAGTGGCGGTCGATGGTCGACATCAACCTCATGGGGCCCATCCACGTCATCGAGGAGTTCA
TCCCGCCGATGATCGAGGCGCGCCGCGGCGGGCACCTGGTCAACGTGTCCTCGGCGGCCGGTCTGGTCGC
CCTGCCGTGGCACGGTGCCTACAGCGCAAGCAAATTCGGCCTGCGCGGCGTGAGCGAGGTGCTGCGATTC
GACCTGGCGCGACACCGCATCGGGGTGTCGGTGGTGGTGCCCGGCGCCGTGAAGACCGGCCTGGTGCAGA
CCGTCGAGATCGCCGGCGTCGACCGCGAGGACCCCGACGTCAAGAAGTGGGTGGATCGCTTTGCCGGACA
TGCGATCTCACCTGAGAAGGCCGCCGCGAAGATCCTGGCGGGGGTACGACGCAACCGGTTTTTGATCTAC
ACCTCGGCCGACATCCGCGCGCTGTACACGTTCAAGCGCGTGGCCTGGTGGCCCTACAGCGTGGCGATGC
GCCAGGTGAACGTGCTGTTCACCCGCGCTCTGCGCTCCGGCACATCGCCACGCAAGCTTGGTGCGGCCGC
GGGCAACACGCCTGGCATCAATCTGATCAAGGAGGACATGCGTGTCAAGGTGCATATGGAGGGCAACGTG
AACGGTCACGCCTTCGTGATCGAGGGGGAGGGTAAGGGTAAGCCTTACGAAGGGACCCAGACCGCCAACC
TCACCGTCAAGGAGGGCGCCCCTCTCCCATTCTCGTACGATATCCTCACTACCGCGGTGCATTACGGGAA
CCGCGTGTTCACCAAGTACCCCGAGGATATCCCTGACTACTTCAAGCAGAGCTTCCCGGAGGGATACTCC
TGGGAGCGGACGATGACCTTCGAAGACAAGGGTATCTGTACGATCCGCAGCGACATCTCGCTGGAAGGGG
ACTGTTTCTTCCAGAACGTCCGTTTCAAGGGGACCAACTTTCCGCCGAACGGCCCGGTCATGCAGAAGAA
GACCCTCAAGTGGGAGCCGAGCACGGAGAAGCTGCACGTTCGGGACGGCCTCCTGGTCGGCAACATCAAC
ATGGCGCTGCTGCTGGAAGGCGGCGGCCACTACCTATGCGACTTCAAGACCACGTACAAAGCGAAGAAGG
TCGTCCAGCTGCCCGACGCGCACTTCGTGGACCACCGCATCGAAATCCTGGGGAACGATTCGGACTACAA
CAAGGTCAAGTTGTACGAGCACGCTGTGGCACGCTATAGCCCGCTCCCGTCGCAGGTCTGGTTCGAAGGC
GGCGGCGGGGAGAACCTGTATTTCCAGGACTACAAGGACGACGACGACAAGTGATTTAAATAACCCCTTG
GGGCCTCTAAACGGGTCTTGAGGGGTTTTTTGTTAACTAGCGTACGATCGAATTCCTGCAGCTCACGGTA
ACTGATGCCGTATTTGCAGTACCAGCGTACGGCCCACAGAATGATGTCACGCTGAAAATGCCGGCCTTTG
AATGGGTTCATGTGCAGCTCCATCAGCAAAAGGGGATGATAAGTTTATCACCACCGACTATTTGCAACAG
TGCCGTTGATCGTGCTATGATCGACTGATGTCATCAGCGGTGGAGTGCAATGTCGTGCAATACGAATGGC
GAAAAGCCGAGCTCATCGGTCAGCTTCTCAACCTTGGGGTTACCCCCGGCGGTGTGCTGCTGGTCCACAG
CTCCTTCCGTAGCGTCCGGCCCCTCGAAGATGGGCCACTTGGACTGATCGAGGCCCTGCGTGCTACGCTG
GGTCCGGGAGGGACGCTCGTCATGCCCTCGTGGTCAGGTCTGGACGACGAGCCGTTCGATCCTGCCACGT
CGCCCGTTACACCGGACCTTGGAGTTGTCTCTGACACATTCTGGCGCCTGCCAAATGTAAAGCGCAGCGC
CCATCCATTTGCCTTTGCGGCAGCGGGGCCACAGGCAGAGCAGATCATCTCTGATCCATTGCCCCTGCCA
CCTTACTCGCCTGCAAGCCCGGTCGCCCGTGTCCATGAACTCGATGGGCAGGTACTTCTCCTCGGCGTGG
GACACGATGCCAACACGACGCTGCATCTTGCCGAGTTGATGGCAAAGGTTCCCTATGGGGTGCCGAGACA
CTGCACCATTCTTCAGGATGGCAAGTTGGTACGCGTCGATTATCTCGAGAATGACCACTGCTGTGAGCGC
TTTGCCTTGGCGGACAGGTGGCTCAAGGAGAAGAGCCTTCAGAAGGAAGGTCCAGTCGGTCATGCCTTTG
CTCGGTTGATCCGCTCCCGCGACATTGTGGCGACAGCCCTGGGTCAACTGGGCCGAGATCCGTTGATCTT
CCTGCATCCGCCAGAGGCGGGATGCGAAGAATGCGATGCCGCTCGCCAGTCGATTGGCTGAGCTCATGAG
CGGAGAACGAGATGACGTTGGAGGGGCAAGGTCGCGCTGATTGCTGGGGCAACACGGGGGATCCACTAGT
TCCATGAGCGTCAGACCCCGTAGAAAAGATCAAAGGATCTTCTTGAGATCCTTTTTTTCTGCGCGTAATC
TGCTGCTTGCAAACAAAAAAACCACCGCTACCAGCGGTGGTTTGTTTGCCGGATCAAGAGCTACCAACTC
TTTTTCCGAAGGTAACTGGCTTCAGCAGAGCGCAGATACCAAATACTGTCCTTCTAGTGTAGCCGTAGTT
AGGCCACCACTTCAAGAACTCTGTAGCACCGCCTACATACCTCGCTCTGCTAATCCTGTTACCAGTGGCT
GCTGCCAGTGGCGATAAGTCGTGTCTTACCGGGTTGGACTCAAGACGATAGTTACCGGATAAGGCGCAGC
GGTCGGGCTGAACGGGGGGTTCGTGCACACAGCCCAGCTTGGAGCGAACGACCTACACCGAACTGAGATA
CCTACAGCGTGAGCTATGAGAAAGCGCCACGCTTCCCGAGGGGAGAAAGGCGGACAGGTATCCGGTAAGC
GGCAGGGTCGGAACAGGAGAGCGCACGAGGGAGCTTCCAGGGGGAAACGCCTGGTATCTTTATAGTCCTG
TCGGGTTTCGCCACCTCTGACTTGAGCGTCGATTTTTGTGATGCTCGTCAGGGGGGCGGAGCCTATGGAA
AAACGCCAGCAACGCGGCCTTTTTACGGTTCCTGGCCTTTTGCTGGCCTTTTGCTCACATGTTCTTTCCT
GCGTTATCCCCTGATTCTGTGGATAACCGTATTACCGCCTTTGAGTGAGCTGATACCGCTCGCCGCAGCC
GAACGACCGAGCGCAACGCGTGCGGCCGCGGTACCCGGGGATCCTCTAGAGTCGACCACCAAGGGCACCA
TCTCTGCTTGGGCCACCCCGTTGGCCGCAGCCAGCTCGCTGAGAGCCGTGAACGACAGGGCGAACGCCAG
CCCGCCGACGGCGAGGGTTCCGACCGCTGCAACTCCCGGTGCAACCTTGTCCCGGTCTATTCTCTTCACT
GCACCAGCTCCAATCTGGTGTGAATGCCCCTCGTCTGTTCGCGCAGGCGGGGGGCTCTATTCGTTTGTCA
GCATCGAAAGTAGCCAGATCAGGGATGCGTTGCAACCGCGTATGCCCAGGTCAGAAGAGTCGCACAAGAG
TTGCAGACCCCTGGAAAGAAAAATGGCCAGAGGGCGAAAACACCCTCTGACCAGCGGAGCGGGCGACGGG
AATCGAACCCGCGTAGCTAGTTTGGAAGAATGGGTGTCTGCCGACCACATATGGGCCGGTCAAGATAGGT
TTTTACCCCCTCTCGGCTGCATCCTCTAAGTGGAAAGAAATTGCAGGTCGTAGAAGCGCGTTGAAGCCTG
AGAGTTGCACAGGAGTTGCAACCCGGTAGCCTTGTTCACGACGAGAGGAGACCTAGTTGGCACGTCGCGG
ATGGGGATCGCTGAAGACTCAGCGCAGCGGGAGGATCCAAGCCTCATACGTCAACCCGCAGGACGGTGTG
AGGTACTACGCGCTGCAGACCTACGACAACAAGATGGACGCCGAAGCCTGGCTCGCGGGCGAGAAGCGGC
TCATCGAGATGGAGACCTGGACCCCTCCACAGGACCGGGCGAAGAAGGCAGCCGCCAGCGCCATCACGCT
GGAGGAGTACACCCGGAAGTGGCTCGTGGAGCGCGACCTCGCAGACGGCACCAGGGATCTGTACAGCGGG
CACGCGGAGCGCCGCATCTACCCGGTGCTAGGTGAAGTGGCGGTCACAGAGATGACGCCAGCTCTGGTGC
GTGCGTGGTGGGCCGGGATGGGTAGGAAGCACCCGACTGCCCGCCGGCATGCCTACAACGTCCTCCGGGC
GGTGATGAACACAGCGGTCGAGGACAAGCTGATCGCAGAGAACCCGTGCCGGATCGAGCAGAAGGCAGCC
GATGAGCGCGACGTAGAGGCGCTGACGCCTGAGGAGCTGGACATCGTCGCCGCTGAGATCTTCGAGCACT
ACCGGATCGCGGCATACATCCTGGCGTGGACGAGCCTCCGGTTCGGAGAGCTGATCGAGCTTCGCCGCAA
GGACATCGTGGACGACGGCATGACGATGAAGCTCCGGGTGCGCCGTGGCGCTTCCCGCGTGGGGAACAAG
ATCGTCGTTGGCAACGCCAAGACCGTCCGGTCGAAGCGTCCTGTGACGGTTCCGCCTCACGTCGCGGAGA
T
