>Addgene plasmid #174966 | pMSR:MSMEG_1011:Dendra | depositor partial sequence | sequence record 339360 | partial
ATGGCGCAGGGGAGCGACTTCGCGGGCAAGAGATGTTTCGTGACCGGGGCGGCCAGCGGCATCGGCCGCG
CCACGGCGCTGGCGCTCGCCGCGGCGGGCGCCGAGCTCTACCTGACCGACCGCGACGCCGACGGGCTTGT
GCAGACCGTCGCCGATGCGCGCGCGCTCGGCGCCGAGGTGCCTGCGCACCGCGCGCTCGACATCTCCGAC
TACGACCAAGTGCGCGAGTTCGCCAAGGACATCCACGCCGCGCACGGGTCGATGGACGTCGTGATGAACA
TCGCGGGCGTGTCCGCGTGGGGCACCGTCGACCGGCTCAGTCACCAGCAGTGGCGGTCGATGGTCGACAT
CAACCTCATGGGGCCCATCCACGTCATCGAGGAGTTCATCCCGCCGATGATCGAGGCGCGCCGCGGCGGG
CACCTGGTCAACGTGTCCTCGGCGGCCGGTCTGGTCGCCCTGCCGTGGCACGGTGCCTACAGCGCAAGCA
AATTCGGCCTGCGCGGCGTGAGCGAGGTGCTGCGATTCGACCTGGCGCGACACCGCATCGGGGTGTCGGT
GGTGGTGCCCGGCGCCGTGAAGACCGGCCTGGTGCAGACCGTCGAGATCGCCGGCGTCGACCGCGAGGAC
CCCGACGTCAAGAAGTGGGTGGATCGCTTTGCCGGACATGCGATCTCACCTGAGAAGGCCGCCGCGAAGA
TCCTGGCGGGGGTACGACGCAACCGGTTTTTGATCTACACCTCGGCCGACATCCGCGCGCTGTACACGTT
CAAGCGCGTGGCCTGGTGGCCCTACAGCGTGGCGATGCGCCAGGTGAACGTGCTGTTCACCCGCGCTCTG
CGCTCCGGCACATCGCCACGC
